Addgene plasmid #224479: p5E-hs_ICAM_full (JDW 1047)
Purpose: Gateway compatible 5' entry clone containing the Human ICAM2 promoter
Depositing lab: Joshua Wythe. Depositing organization: University of Virginia. Publication: Multisite Assembly of Gateway Induced Clones (MAGIC): a flexible cloning toolbox with diverse applications in vertebrate model systems. Gillespie W, Zhang Y, Ruiz OE, Cerda J, Ortiz-Guzman J, Turner WD, Largoza G, Sherman M, Mosser LE, Fujimoto E, Chien CB, Kwan KM, Arenkiel BR, Devine WP, Wythe JD. bioRxiv [Preprint]. 2024 Jul 13:2024.07.13.603267. doi: 10.1101/2024.07.13.603267. PubMed 39026881.
Backbone
  Vector backbone: p5E-MCS
  Vector type: Mammalian Expression
Growth in bacteria
  Bacterial resistance: Kanamycin, 50 μg/mL
  Growth temperature: 37°C
  Growth strain: DH5alpha
  Copy number: High Copy
Gene/Insert
  Gene/Insert name: ICAM2 promoter
  Species: H. sapiens (human)
  Cloning method: Restriction Enzyme; 5′ cloning site unknown (unknown if destroyed)
Terms and licenses: Academic/Nonprofit Terms; Industry Terms: Not Available to Industry
Depositor comments: Please visit https://doi.org/10.1101/2024.07.13.603267 for bioRxiv preprint.
How to cite: p5E-hs_ICAM_full (JDW 1047) was a gift from Joshua Wythe (Addgene plasmid # 224479 ; http://n2t.net/addgene:224479 ; RRID:Addgene_224479)
