[The description below was written by a language model from this plasmid's Addgene catalogue record and pLannotate feature annotations shown in this document.]
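Description:
p5E-hs_ICAM_full (JDW 1047) is a Gateway-compatible 5' entry clone built on the p5E-MCS backbone and carrying the human ICAM2 promoter. It belongs to a multisite Gateway cloning toolbox intended for assembling expression constructs for vertebrate model systems. Although catalogued as a mammalian expression vector, it is really a small (about 3.1 kb) donor module with no coding payload of its own. It is maintained in E. coli through a high-copy ColE1/pUC-type origin and selected with kanamycin via the aph(3')-Ia KanR gene.

The promoter insert itself is not annotated in the feature table. It presumably occupies the unannotated stretch of roughly 400 bp between a residual pBluescript-type multiple cloning site fragment and a T3 promoter. The record says it was cloned by restriction enzymes but does not identify the sites. This region is flanked upstream by recombination elements called as an attL1 fragment overlapping an attB4 core, consistent with the attL4-type site expected in a 5' entry clone, and downstream by attR1. In a multisite LR reaction these sites place the promoter at the 5' position of a destination vector, upstream of a middle entry clone carrying a coding sequence and a 3' entry element. T7 and T3 promoters bracket the insert as backbone carry-overs, and rrnB T1 and T2 terminators lie upstream of the cassette to insulate it from read-through transcription in bacteria. The short RSF ori, lacI and lacZα hits are fragmentary matches, probably not functional parts.

The typical use is as a modular regulatory element for driving a chosen transgene from ICAM2 promoter sequences. The record does not state the intended expression pattern.
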