Features (pLannotate 1.2.2; 14 found; start..end, strand, type, name):
      1..92      +  rep_origin     RSF ori (fragment): Plasmids containing the RSF 1030 origin of replication can be propagated in E. coli cells that contain additional plasmids with compatible origins.
     94..186     +  CDS            lacI (fragment): lac repressor; lacI; The lac repressor binds to the lac operator to inhibit transcription in E. coli. This inhibition can be relieved by adding lactose or isopropyl-β-D-thiogalactopyranoside (IPTG).
    241..268     -  terminator     rrnB T2 terminator: transcription terminator T2 from the E. coli rrnB gene
    400..443     +  terminator     rrnB T1 terminator: Escherichia coli rrnB; transcription terminator T1 from the E. coli rrnB gene
    490..526     -  CDS            lacZα (fragment): LacZα fragment of β-galactosidase; lacZ fragment
    565..650     +  protein_bind   attL1 (fragment): mutant version of attL; recombination site for the Gateway® LR reaction LR Clonase™
    641..661     +  protein_bind   attB4: mutant version of attB; core recombination site for the Gateway® BP reaction BP Clonase™
    663..681     +  promoter       T7 promoter: promoter for bacteriophage T7 RNA polymerase
    690..713     -  misc_feature   MCS (fragment): pBluescript multiple cloning site
   1134..1152    -  promoter       T3 promoter: promoter for bacteriophage T3 RNA polymerase
   1153..1276    +  protein_bind   attR1: mutant version of attR; recombination site for the Gateway® LR reaction LR Clonase™
   1349..1367    -  promoter       T7 promoter: promoter for bacteriophage T7 RNA polymerase
   1501..2310    +  CDS            KanR: aminoglycoside phosphotransferase; aph(3')-Ia; confers resistance to kanamycin in bacteria or G418 (Geneticin®) in eukaryotes
   2457..3045    +  rep_origin     ori: high-copy-number ColE1/pMB1/pBR322/pUC origin of replication
>Addgene plasmid #224479 | p5E-hs_ICAM_full (JDW 1047) | addgene full sequence | sequence record 447200 | Addgene NGS Result
GGATAACCGTATTACCGCCTTTGAGTGAGCTGATACCGCTCGCCGCAGCCGAACGACCGAGCGCAGCGAG
TCAGTGAGCGAGGAAGCGGAAGAGCGCCCAATACGCAAACCGCCTCTCCCCGCGCGTTGGCCGATTCATT
AATGCAGCTGGCACGACAGGTTTCCCGACTGGAAAGCGGGCAGTGAGCGCAACGCAATTAATACGCGTAC
CGCTAGCCAGGAAGAGTTTGTAGAAACGCAAAAAGGCCATCCGTCAGGATGGCCTTCTGCTTAGTTTGAT
GCCTGGCAGTTTATGGCGGGCGTCCTGCCCGCCACCCTCCGGGCCGTTGCTTCACAACGTTCAAATCCGC
TCCCGGCGGATTTGTCCTACTCAGGAGAGCGTTCACCGACAAACAACAGATAAAACGAAAGGCCCAGTCT
TCCGACTGAGCCTTTCGTTTTATTTGATGCCTGGCAGTTCCCTACTCTCGCGTTAACGCTAGCATGGATG
TTTTCCCAGTCACGACGTTGTAAAACGACGGCCAGTCTTAAGCTCGGGCCCGAGTTAACGCTACCATGGA
GCTCCAAATAATGATTTTATTTTGACTGATAGTGACCTGTTCGTTGCAACAAATTGATAAGCAATGCTTT
TTTATAATGCCAACTTTGTATAGAAAAGTTGGTAATACGACTCACTATAGGGCGAATTGGGTACCGGGCC
CCCCCTCGAGGTCTCCCAGGCATGACTCCAACAATGCATCCCATGGGATTTGGGGTTCCCCAGATCTGGG
GCTTGTAGGCCTGACTCTCCCCTGTGCACACGTCTCATACACGCATGCGTGCACCCATTGCCTGCCCCGC
CCCTTGCACAGGGAGTCAGCAGGGAGGACTGGGTTATGCCCTGCTTATCAGCAGCTTCCCAGCTTCCTCT
GCCTGGATTCTTAGAGGCCTGGGGTCCTAGAACGAGCTGGTGCACGTGGCTTCCCAAAGATCTCTCAGAT
AATGAGAGGAAATGCAGTCATCAGTTTGCAGAAGGCTAGGGATTCTGGGCCATAGCTCAGACCTGCGCCC
ACCATCTCCCTCCAGGCAGCCCTTGGCTGGTCCCTGCGAGCCCGTGGAGACTGCCAGCCGCGGTGGAGCT
CCAGCTTTTGTTCCCTTTAGTGAGGGTTAATTCAAGTTTGTACAAAAAAGTTGAACGAGAAACGTAAAAT
GATATAAATATCAATATATTAAATTAGATTTTGCATAAAAAACAGACTACATAATACTGTAAAACACAAC
ATATGCAGTCACTATGAACCAACTACTTAGATGGTATTAGTGACCTGTAGAATTCGAGCTCTAGAGCTGC
AGGGCGGCCGCGATATCCCCTATAGTGAGTCGTATTACATGGTCATAGCTGTTTCCTGGCAGCTCTGGCC
CGTGTCTCAAAATCTCTGATGTTACATTGCACAAGATAAAAATATATCATCATGAACAATAAAACTGTCT
GCTTACATAAACAGTAATACAAGGGGTGTTATGAGCCATATTCAACGGGAAACGTCGAGGCCGCGATTAA
ATTCCAACATGGATGCTGATTTATATGGGTATAAATGGGCTCGCGATAATGTCGGGCAATCAGGTGCGAC
AATCTATCGCTTGTATGGGAAGCCCGATGCGCCAGAGTTGTTTCTGAAACATGGCAAAGGTAGCGTTGCC
AATGATGTTACAGATGAGATGGTCAGACTAAACTGGCTGACGGAATTTATGCCTCTTCCGACCATCAAGC
ATTTTATCCGTACTCCTGATGATGCATGGTTACTCACCACTGCGATCCCCGGAAAAACAGCATTCCAGGT
ATTAGAAGAATATCCTGATTCAGGTGAAAATATTGTTGATGCGCTGGCAGTGTTCCTGCGCCGGTTGCAT
TCGATTCCTGTTTGTAATTGTCCTTTTAACAGCGATCGCGTATTTCGTCTCGCTCAGGCGCAATCACGAA
TGAATAACGGTTTGGTTGATGCGAGTGATTTTGATGACGAGCGTAATGGCTGGCCTGTTGAACAAGTCTG
GAAAGAAATGCATAAACTTTTGCCATTCTCACCGGATTCAGTCGTCACTCATGGTGATTTCTCACTTGAT
AACCTTATTTTTGACGAGGGGAAATTAATAGGTTGTATTGATGTTGGACGAGTCGGAATCGCAGACCGAT
ACCAGGATCTTGCCATCCTATGGAACTGCCTCGGTGAGTTTTCTCCTTCATTACAGAAACGGCTTTTTCA
AAAATATGGTATTGATAATCCTGATATGAATAAATTGCAGTTTCATTTGATGCTCGATGAGTTTTTCTAA
TCAGAATTGGTTAATTGGTTGTAACACTGGCAGAGCATTACGCTGACTTGACGGGACGGCGCAAGCTCAT
GACCAAAATCCCTTAACGTGAGTTACGCGTCGTTCCACTGAGCGTCAGACCCCGTAGAAAAGATCAAAGG
ATCTTCTTGAGATCCTTTTTTTCTGCGCGTAATCTGCTGCTTGCAAACAAAAAAACCACCGCTACCAGCG
GTGGTTTGTTTGCCGGATCAAGAGCTACCAACTCTTTTTCCGAAGGTAACTGGCTTCAGCAGAGCGCAGA
TACCAAATACTGTTCTTCTAGTGTAGCCGTAGTTAGGCCACCACTTCAAGAACTCTGTAGCACCGCCTAC
ATACCTCGCTCTGCTAATCCTGTTACCAGTGGCTGCTGCCAGTGGCGATAAGTCGTGTCTTACCGGGTTG
GACTCAAGACGATAGTTACCGGATAAGGCGCAGCGGTCGGGCTGAACGGGGGGTTCGTGCACACAGCCCA
GCTTGGAGCGAACGACCTACACCGAACTGAGATACCTACAGCGTGAGCTATGAGAAAGCGCCACGCTTCC
CGAAGGGAGAAAGGCGGACAGGTATCCGGTAAGCGGCAGGGTCGGAACAGGAGAGCGCACGAGGGAGCTT
CCAGGGGGAAACGCCTGGTATCTTTATAGTCCTGTCGGGTTTCGCCACCTCTGACTTGAGCGTCGATTTT
TGTGATGCTCGTCAGGGGGGCGGAGCCTATGGAAAAACGCCAGCAACGCGGCCTTTTTACGGTTCCTGGC
CTTTTGCTGGCCTTTTGCTCACATGTTCTTTCCTGCGTTATCCCCTGATTCTGT
